Addgene plasmid #152802: pGBW-m4133405
Purpose: Mammalian expression plasmid for SARS-CoV-2 ORF8 protein
Depositing lab: Ginkgo Bioworks & Benjie Chen. Depositing organization: Ginkgo Bioworks.
Backbone
  Vector backbone: pTwist_CMV_Puro_6
  Backbone size w/o insert (bp): 6080
  Vector type: Mammalian Expression
  Selectable markers: Puromycin
Growth in bacteria
  Bacterial resistance: Ampicillin, 100 μg/mL
  Growth temperature: 37°C
  Growth strain: DH5alpha
  Copy number: High Copy
Gene/Insert
  Gene/Insert name: SARS-CoV-2 ORF8 protein
  Species: Severe acute respiratory syndrome coronavirus 2
  Insert size (bp): 359
  Mutation: wt
  Entrez Gene: ORF8 (a.k.a. GU280_gp09)
  Promoter: CMV
  Tag / fusion protein: Cleavable TEV;HA (C terminal on backbone)
  Cloning method: Unknown
Resource information
  A portion of this plasmid was derived from a plasmid made by: GinkgoBioworks
Depositor comments: NCBI reference sequence: YP_009724396.1
How to cite: pGBW-m4133405 was a gift from Ginkgo Bioworks & Benjie Chen (Addgene plasmid # 152802 ; http://n2t.net/addgene:152802 ; RRID:Addgene_152802)
