[The description below was written by a language model from this plasmid's Addgene catalogue record and pLannotate feature annotations shown in this document.]
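Description:
pGBW-m4133405 is a mammalian expression plasmid built on the pTwist_CMV_Puro_6 backbone that carries the wild-type ORF8 accessory protein coding sequence of SARS-CoV-2. It is propagated in E. coli as a high-copy plasmid through a ColE1/pUC-type origin and selected with ampicillin via a full-length β-lactamase gene. A short additional β-lactamase fragment is also detected in the backbone. The sequenced plasmid is about 6.5 kb, consistent with the stated backbone size plus a small insert.

The ORF8 open reading frame sits downstream of the human cytomegalovirus immediate-early enhancer and promoter elements (annotated as the CMV enhancer plus CMV promoter fragments, including a match to the truncated CMVd2 form). It is followed by an SV40 polyadenylation signal. According to the catalogue entry, the backbone supplies a C-terminal HA epitope tag preceded by a TEV protease cleavage site, which allows immunodetection or affinity capture and later removal of the tag. These tag elements are not individually annotated in the feature table.

A separate cassette uses the human ubiquitin C promoter to drive puromycin N-acetyltransferase, terminated by a synthetic poly(A) signal, so that transfected mammalian cells can be selected with puromycin. β-globin insulator elements, together with rrnG and T7 transcription terminators and an extra synthetic poly(A) signal, lie around and between the units, presumably to limit read-through and interference between them.

The construct is suited to transient or stably selected expression of tagged ORF8 in mammalian cells. Likely applications include studying its localisation, its interaction partners, or its reported role in modulating host immune responses.
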