Features (pLannotate 1.2.2; 19 found; start..end, strand, type, name):
      5..367     +  CDS            NS8_SARS2: Experimental evidence at protein level: Swiss-Prot protein existence level 1. Plays a role in modulating host immune response (PubMed:31986261). Binds to IL17RA receptor, leading to IL17 pathway activation and an increased secretion of pro-inflammatory factors. Contributes to cytokine storm during COVID-19 infection. From Severe acute respiratory syndrome coronavirus 2 (2019-nCoV) (SARS-CoV-2).
    468..589     -  polyA_signal   SV40 poly(A) signal: SV40 polyadenylation signal
    612..681     -  CDS            large T antigen (fragment): large T antigen from SV40 (simian virus 40)
    704..750     +  terminator     T7 terminator: transcription terminator for bacteriophage T7 RNA polymerase
    780..916     +  terminator     rrnG terminator: transcription terminator from the E. coli ribosomal RNA rrnG operon (Albrechtsen et al., 1991)
    961..1032    +  misc_feature   3' β-globin insulator: insulator downstream of the human β-globin locus (Farrell et al., 2002)
   1258..1846    -  rep_origin     ori: high-copy-number ColE1/pMB1/pBR322/pUC origin of replication
   2018..2082    -  CDS            bla(M) (fragment): β-lactamase lacking the signal sequence; bla(M); allows cytosolic expression of β-lactamase
   2346..3555    +  promoter       UbC promoter: human ubiquitin C promoter
   3559..4156    +  CDS            PuroR (fragment): puromycin N-acetyltransferase; pac from Streptomyces; confers resistance to puromycin
   4185..4233    +  polyA_signal   poly(A) signal: synthetic polyadenylation signal
   4499..5359    +  CDS            AmpR: β-lactamase; bla; confers resistance to ampicillin, carbenicillin, and related antibiotics
   5372..5508    +  terminator     rrnG terminator: transcription terminator from the E. coli ribosomal RNA rrnG operon (Albrechtsen et al., 1991)
   5660..5731    +  misc_feature   5' β-globin insulator: insulator upstream of the human β-globin locus (Farrell et al., 2002)
   5736..5782    -  terminator     T7 terminator: transcription terminator for bacteriophage T7 RNA polymerase
   5800..5848    -  polyA_signal   poly(A) signal: synthetic polyadenylation signal
   5929..6232    +  enhancer       CMV enhancer: human cytomegalovirus immediate early enhancer
   6305..6322    -  promoter       CMV promoter (fragment): human cytomegalovirus (CMV) immediate early promoter
   6385..6436    +  promoter       CMVd2 promoter: truncated human cytomegalovirus (CMV) immediate early promoter that yields moderately reduced expression relative to the full-length promoter
>Addgene plasmid #152802 | pGBW-m4133405 | addgene full sequence | sequence record 325524 | Addgene NGS Result
CACCATGAAATTCTTAGTGTTTCTTGGGATCATTACAACGGTCGCAGCTTTTCATCAGGAATGCAGCCTA
CAATCGTGTACCCAGCACCAGCCGTACGTTGTGGACGATCCTTGCCCCATCCACTTCTATTCTAAGTGGT
ACATACGGGTAGGCGCGAGGAAGAGTGCACCACTCATTGAGTTGTGTGTGGACGAGGCCGGTTCAAAATC
CCCAATCCAGTATATAGATATTGGAAATTACACTGTCTCCTGTCTGCCCTTCACCATCAACTGCCAAGAA
CCTAAGCTGGGAAGCCTCGTTGTGAGATGCTCTTTTTATGAGGATTTTCTTGAATACCACGACGTCCGTG
TGGTTCTGGACTTCATTGAAAACCTTTACTTTCAGTCGTACCCCTATGACGTACCAGATTATGCGTAAGC
TAGCTTGACTGACTGAGATACAGCGTACCTTCAGCTCACAGACATGATAAGATACATTGATGAGTTTGGA
CAAACCACAACTAGAATGCAGTGAAAAAAATGCTTTATTTGTGAAATTTGTGATGCTATTGCTTTATTTG
TAACCATTATAAGCTGCAATAAACAAGTTAACAACAACAATTGCATTCATTTTATGTTTCAGGTTCAGGG
GGAGGTGTGGGAGGTTTTTTAAAGCAAGTAAAACCTCTACAAATGTGGTATTGGCCCATCTCTATCGGTA
TCGTAGCATAACCCCTTGGGGCCTCTAAACGGGTCTTGAGGGGTTTTTTGTGCCCCTCGGGCCGGATTGC
TATCTACCGGCATTGGCGCAGAAAAAAATGCCTGATGCGACGCTGCGCGTCTTATACTCCCACATATGCC
AGATTCAGCAACGGATACGGCTTCCCCAACTTGCCCACTTCCATACGTGTCCTCCTTACCAGAAATTTAT
CCTTAAGGTCGTCAGCTATCCTGCAGGCGATCTCTCGATTTCGATCAAGACATTCCTTTAATGGTCTTTT
CTGGACACCACTAGGGGTCAGAAGTAGTTCATCAAACTTTCTTCCCTCCCTAATCTCATTGGTTACCTTG
GGCTATCGAAACTTAATTAACCAGTCAAGTCAGCTACTTGGCGAGATCGACTTGTCTGGGTTTCGACTAC
GCTCAGAATTGCGTCAGTCAAGTTCGATCTGGTCCTTGCTATTGCACCCGTTCTCCGATTACGAGTTTCA
TTTAAATCATGTGAGCAAAAGGCCAGCAAAAGGCCAGGAACCGTAAAAAGGCCGCGTTGCTGGCGTTTTT
CCATAGGCTCCGCCCCCCTGACGAGCATCACAAAAATCGACGCTCAAGTCAGAGGTGGCGAAACCCGACA
GGACTATAAAGATACCAGGCGTTTCCCCCTGGAAGCTCCCTCGTGCGCTCTCCTGTTCCGACCCTGCCGC
TTACCGGATACCTGTCCGCCTTTCTCCCTTCGGGAAGCGTGGCGCTTTCTCATAGCTCACGCTGTAGGTA
TCTCAGTTCGGTGTAGGTCGTTCGCTCCAAGCTGGGCTGTGTGCACGAACCCCCCGTTCAGCCCGACCGC
TGCGCCTTATCCGGTAACTATCGTCTTGAGTCCAACCCGGTAAGACACGACTTATCGCCACTGGCAGCAG
CCACTGGTAACAGGATTAGCAGAGCGAGGTATGTAGGCGGTGCTACAGAGTTCTTGAAGTGGTGGCCTAA
CTACGGCTACACTAGAAGAACAGTATTTGGTATCTGCGCTCTGCTGAAGCCAGTTACCTTCGGAAAAAGA
GTTGGTAGCTCTTGATCCGGCAAACAAACCACCGCTGGTAGCGGTGGTTTTTTTGTTTGCAAGCAGCAGA
TTACGCGCAGAAAAAAAGGATCTCAAGAAGATCCTTTGATCTTTTCTACGGGGTCTGACGCTCAGTGGAA
CGAAAACTCACGTTAAGGGATTTTGGTCATGAGATTATCAAAAAGGATCTTCACCTAGATCCTTTTAAAT
TAAAAATGAAGTTTTAAATCAATCTAAAGTATATATGAGTAAACTTGGTCTGACAGTTACCAATGCTTAA
TCAGTGAGGCACCTATCTCAGCGATCTGTCTATTTCGTTCATCCATAGTTGCATTTAAATTTCCGAACTC
TCCAAGGCCCTCGTCGGAAAATCTTCAAACCTTTCGTCCGATCCATCTTGCAGGCTACCTCTCGAACGAA
CTATCGCAAGTCTCTTGGCCGGCCTTGCGCCTTGGCTATTGCTTGGCAGCGCCTATCGCCAGGTATTACT
CCAATCCCGAATATCCGAGATCGGGATCACCCGAGAGAAGTTCAACCTACATCCTCAATCCCGATCTATC
CGAGATCCGAGGAATATCGAAATCGGGGCGCGCCTGGCCTCCGCGCCGGGTTTTGGCGCCTCCCGCGGGC
GCCCCCCTCGTCACGGCGAGCGCTGCCACGTCAGACGAAGGGCGCAGGAGCGTCCTGATCCTTCCGCCCG
GACGCTCAGGACAGCGGCCCGCTGCTCATAAGACTCGGCCTTAGAACCCCAGTATCAGCAGAAGGACATT
TTAGGACGGGACTTGGGTGACTCTAGGGCACTGGTTTTCTTTCCAGAGAGCGGAACAGGCGAGGAAAAGT
AGTCCCTTCTCGGCGATTCTGCGGAGGGATCTCCGTGGGGCGGTGAACGCCGATGATTATATAAGGACGC
GCCGGGTGTGGCACAGCTAGTTCCGTCGCAGCCGGGATTTGGGTCGCGGTTCTTGTTTGTGGATCGCTGT
GATCGTCACTTGGTGAGTAGCGGGCTGCTGGGCTGGCCGGGGCTTTCGTGGCCGCCGGGCCGCTCGGTGG
GACGGAAGCGTGTGGAGAGACCGCCAAGGGCTGTAGTCTGGGTCCGCGAGCAAGGTTGCCCTGAACTGGG
GGTTGGGGGGAGCGCAGCAAAATGGCGGCTGTTCCCGAGTCTTGAATGGAAGACGCTTGTGAGGCGGGCT
GTGAGGTCGTTGAAACAAGGTGGGGGGCATGGTGGGCGGCAAGAACCCAAGGTCTTGAGCCCTTCGCTAA
TGCGGGAAAGCTCTTATTCGGGTGAGATGGGCTGGGCACCATCTGGGGACCCTGACGTGAAGTTTGTCAC
TGACTGGAGAACTCGGTTTGTCGTCTGTTGCGGGGGCGGCAGTTATGGCGGTGCCGTTGGGCAGTGCACC
CGTACCTTTGGGAGCGCGCGCCCTCGTCGTGTCGTGACGTCACCCGTTCTGTTGGCTTATAATGCAGGGT
GGGGCCACCTGCCGGTAGGTGTGCGGTAGGCTTTTCTCCGTCGCAGGACGCAGGGTTCGGGCCTAGGGTA
GGCTCTCCTGAATCGACAGGCGCCGGACCTCTGGTGAGGGGAGGGATAAGTGAGGCGTCAGTTTCTTTGG
TCGGTTTTATGTACCTATCTTCTTAAGTAGCTGAAGCTCCGGTTTTGAACTATGCGCTCGGGGTTGGCGA
GTGTGTTTTGTGAAGTTTTTTAGGCACCTTTTGAAATGTAATCATTTGGGTCAATATGTAATTTTCAGTG
TTAGACTTGTAAATTGTCCGCTAAATTCTGGCCGTTTTTGGCTTTTTTGTTAGACAACATGACCGAGTAC
AAGCCCACGGTGCGCCTCGCCACCCGCGACGACGTCCCCAGGGCCGTACGCACCCTCGCCGCCGCGTTCG
CCGACTACCCCGCCACGCGCCACACCGTCGATCCGGACCGCCACATCGAGCGGGTCACCGAGCTGCAAGA
ACTCTTCCTCACGCGCGTCGGGCTCGACATCGGCAAGGTGTGGGTCGCGGACGACGGCGCCGCGGTGGCG
GTCTGGACCACGCCGGAGAGCGTCGAAGCGGGGGCGGTGTTCGCCGAGATCGGCCCGCGCATGGCCGAGT
TGAGCGGTTCCCGGCTGGCCGCGCAGCAACAGATGGAGGGCCTCCTGGCGCCGCACCGGCCCAAGGAGCC
CGCGTGGTTCCTGGCCACCGTCGGCGTCTCGCCCGACCACCAGGGCAAGGGTCTGGGCAGCGCCGTCGTG
CTCCCCGGAGTGGAGGCCGCCGAGCGCGCCGGGGTGCCCGCCTTCCTGGAGACCTCCGCGCCCCGCAACC
TCCCCTTCTACGAGCGGCTCGGCTTCACCGTCACCGCCGACGTCGAGGTGCCCGAAGGACCGCGCACCTG
GTGCATGACCCGCAAGCCCGGTGCCTAGGCTAGTATGTAAGCCTAGTCTTAGATAATAAAATCGCTATCC
ATCGAAGATGGATGTGTGTTGGTTTTTTGTGTGTGTAACGCTAGGCGCGCCTGGTGTACCGAGAACGATC
CTCTCAGTGCGAGTCTCGACGATCCATATCGTTGCTTGGCAGTCAGCCAGTCGGAATCCAGCTTGGGACC
CAGGAAGTCCAATCGTCAGATATTGTACTCAAGCCTGGTCACGGCAGCGTACCGATCTGTTTAAACCTAG
ATATTGATAGTCTGATCGGTCAACGTATAATCGAGTCCTAGCTTTTGCAAACATCTATCAAGAGACAGGA
TCAGCAGGAGGCTTTCGCATGAGTATTCAACATTTCCGTGTCGCCCTTATTCCCTTTTTTGCGGCATTTT
GCCTTCCTGTTTTTGCTCACCCAGAAACGCTGGTGAAAGTAAAAGATGCTGAAGATCAGTTGGGTGCGCG
AGTGGGTTACATCGAACTGGATCTCAACAGCGGTAAGATCCTTGAGAGTTTTCGCCCCGAAGAACGCTTT
CCAATGATGAGCACTTTTAAAGTTCTGCTATGTGGCGCGGTATTATCCCGTATTGACGCCGGGCAAGAGC
AACTCGGTCGCCGCATACACTATTCTCAGAATGACTTGGTTGAGTATTCACCAGTCACAGAAAAGCATCT
TACGGATGGCATGACAGTAAGAGAATTATGCAGTGCTGCCATAACCATGAGTGATAACACTGCGGCCAAC
TTACTTCTGACAACGATTGGAGGACCGAAGGAGCTAACCGCTTTTTTGCACAACATGGGGGATCATGTAA
CTCGCCTTGATCGTTGGGAACCGGAGCTGAATGAAGCCATACCAAACGACGAGCGTGACACCACGATGCC
TGTAGCAATGGCAACAACCTTGCGTAAACTATTAACTGGCGAACTACTTACTCTAGCTTCCCGGCAACAG
TTGATAGACTGGATGGAGGCGGATAAAGTTGCAGGACCACTTCTGCGCTCGGCCCTTCCGGCTGGCTGGT
TTATTGCTGATAAATCTGGAGCCGGTGAGCGTGGGTCTCGCGGTATCATTGCAGCACTGGGGCCAGATGG
TAAGCCCTCCCGTATCGTAGTTATCTACACGACGGGGAGTCAGGCAACTATGGATGAACGAAATAGACAG
ATCGCTGAGATAGGTGCCTCACTGATTAAGCATTGGTAACCGATTCTAGGTGCATTGGCGCAGAAAAAAA
TGCCTGATGCGACGCTGCGCGTCTTATACTCCCACATATGCCAGATTCAGCAACGGATACGGCTTCCCCA
ACTTGCCCACTTCCATACGTGTCCTCCTTACCAGAAATTTATCCTTAAGATCCCGAATCGTTTAAACTCG
ACTCTGGCTCTATCGAATCTCCGTCGTTTCGAGCTTACGCGAACAGCCGTGGCGCTCATTTGCTCGTCGG
GCATCGAATCTCGTCAGCTATCGTCAGCTTACCTTTTTGGCAGCGATCGCGGCTCCCGACATCTTGGACC
ATTAGCTCCACAGGTATCTTCTTCCCTCTAGTGGTCATAACAGCAGCTTCAGCTACCTCTCAATTCAAAA
AACCCCTCAAGACCCGTTTAGAGGCCCCAAGGGGTTATGCTATCAATCGTTGCGTTACACACACAAAAAA
CCAACACACATCCATCTTCGATGGATAGCGATTTTATTATCTAACTGCTGATCGAGTGTAGCCAGATCTA
GTAATCAATTACGGGGTCATTAGTTCATAGCCCATATATGGAGTTCCGCGTTACATAACTTACGGTAAAT
GGCCCGCCTGGCTGACCGCCCAACGACCCCCGCCCATTGACGTCAATAATGACGTATGTTCCCATAGTAA
CGCCAATAGGGACTTTCCATTGACGTCAATGGGTGGAGTATTTACGGTAAACTGCCCACTTGGCAGTACA
TCAAGTGTATCATATGCCAAGTACGCCCCCTATTGACGTCAATGACGGTAAATGGCCCGCCTGGCATTAT
GCCCAGTACATGACCTTATGGGACTTTCCTACTTGGCAGTACATCTACGTATTAGTCATCGCTATTACCA
TGCTGATGCGGTTTTGGCAGTACATCAATGGGCGTGGATAGCGGTTTGACTCACGGGGATTTCCAAGTCT
CCACCCCATTGACGTCAATGGGAGTTTGTTTTGGCACCAAAATCAACGGGACTTTCCAAAATGTCGTAAC
AACTCCGCCCCATTGACGCAAATGGGCGGTAGGCGTGTACGGTGGGAGGTCTATATAAGCAGAGCTGGTT
TAGTGAACCGTCAGATCAGATCTTTGTCGATCCTACCATCCACTCGACACACCCGCCAGCGGCCGC
